>Addgene plasmid #169591 | pVH268-Tier1-OTetO7-PCMVmin2-SEAP-p2A-iRFP670 | addgene full sequence | sequence record 364973 | Addgene NGS Result
AGAGCTTGGCGTAATCATGGTCATAGCTGTTTCCTGTGTGAAATTGTTATCCGCTCACAATTCCACACAA
CATACGAGCCGGAAGCATAAAGTGTAAAGCCTGGGGTGCCTAATGAGTGAGCTAACTCACATTAATTGCG
TTGCGCTCACTGCCCGCTTTCCAGTCGGGAAACCTGTCGTGCCAGCTGCATTAATGAATCGGCCAACGCG
CGGGGAGAGGCGGTTTGCGTATTGGGCGCTCTTCCGCTTCCTCGCTCACTGACTCGCTGCGCTCGGTCGT
TCGGCTGCGGCGAGCGGTATCAGCTCACTCAAAGGCGGTAATACGGTTATCCACAGAATCAGGGGATAAC
GCAGGAAAGAACATGTGAGCAAAAGGCCAGCAAAAGGCCAGGAACCGTAAAAAGGCCGCGTTGCTGGCGT
TTTTCCATAGGCTCCGCCCCCCTGACGAGCATCACAAAAATCGACGCTCAAGTCAGAGGTGGCGAAACCC
GACAGGACTATAAAGATACCAGGCGTTTCCCCCTGGAAGCTCCCTCGTGCGCTCTCCTGTTCCGACCCTG
CCGCTTACCGGATACCTGTCCGCCTTTCTCCCTTCGGGAAGCGTGGCGCTTTCTCATAGCTCACGCTGTA
GGTATCTCAGTTCGGTGTAGGTCGTTCGCTCCAAGCTGGGCTGTGTGCACGAACCCCCCGTTCAGCCCGA
CCGCTGCGCCTTATCCGGTAACTATCGTCTTGAGTCCAACCCGGTAAGACACGACTTATCGCCACTGGCA
GCAGCCACTGGTAACAGGATTAGCAGAGCGAGGTATGTAGGCGGTGCTACAGAGTTCTTGAAGTGGTGGC
CTAACTACGGCTACACTAGAAGAACAGTATTTGGTATCTGCGCTCTGCTGAAGCCAGTTACCTTCGGAAA
AAGAGTTGGTAGCTCTTGATCCGGCAAACAAACCACCGCTGGTAGCGGTGGTTTTTTTGTTTGCAAGCAG
CAGATTACGCGCAGAAAAAAAGGATCTCAAGAAGATCCTTTGATCTTTTCTACGGGGTCTGACGCTCAGT
GGAACGAAAACTCACGTTAAGGGATTTTGGTCATGAGATTATCAAAAAGGATCTTCACCTAGATCCTTTT
AAATTAAAAATGAAGTTTTAAATCAATCTAAAGTATATATGAGTAAACTTGGTCTGACAGTTACCAATGC
TTAATCAGTGAGGCACCTATCTCAGCGATCTGTCTATTTCGTTCATCCATAGTTGCCTGACTCCCCGTCG
TGTAGATAACTACGATACGGGAGGGCTTACCATCTGGCCCCAGTGCTGCAATGATACCGCGAGACCCACG
CTCACCGGCTCCAGATTTATCAGCAATAAACCAGCCAGCCGGAAGGGCCGAGCGCAGAAGTGGTCCTGCA
ACTTTATCCGCCTCCATCCAGTCTATTAATTGTTGCCGGGAAGCTAGAGTAAGTAGTTCGCCAGTTAATA
GTTTGCGCAACGTTGTTGCCATTGCTACAGGCATCGTGGTGTCACGCTCGTCGTTTGGTATGGCTTCATT
CAGCTCCGGTTCCCAACGATCAAGGCGAGTTACATGATCCCCCATGTTGTGCAAAAAAGCGGTTAGCTCC
TTCGGTCCTCCGATCGTTGTCAGAAGTAAGTTGGCCGCAGTGTTATCACTCATGGTTATGGCAGCACTGC
ATAATTCTCTTACTGTCATGCCATCCGTAAGATGCTTTTCTGTGACTGGTGAGTACTCAACCAAGTCATT
CTGAGAATAGTGTATGCGGCGACCGAGTTGCTCTTGCCCGGCGTCAATACGGGATAATACCGCGCCACAT
AGCAGAACTTTAAAAGTGCTCATCATTGGAAAACGTTCTTCGGGGCGAAAACTCTCAAGGATCTTACCGC
TGTTGAGATCCAGTTCGATGTAACCCACTCGTGCACCCAACTGATCTTCAGCATCTTTTACTTTCACCAG
CGTTTCTGGGTGAGCAAAAACAGGAAGGCAAAATGCCGCAAAAAAGGGAATAAGGGCGACACGGAAATGT
TGAATACTCATACTCTTCCTTTTTCAATATTATTGAAGCATTTATCAGGGTTATTGTCTCATGAGCGGAT
ACATATTTGAATGTATTTAGAAAAATAAACAAATAGGGGTTCCGCGCACATTTCCCCGAAAAGTGCCACC
TGACGTCGACGGATCGGGAGATCTCCACGCGTCCGTACACGCCTAAAGCATATACGTTCTCTATCACTGA
TAGGGAGTAAACTGGATATACGTTCTCTATCACTGATAGGGAGTAAACTGTAGATACGTTCTCTATCACT
GATAGGGAGTAAACTGGTCATACGTTCTCTATCACTGATAGGGAGTAAACTCCTTATACGTTCTCTATCA
CTGATAGGGAGTAAAGTCTGCATACGTTCTCTATCACTGATAGGGAGTAAACTCTTCATACGTTCTCTAT
CACTGATAGGGAGTAAACTCGAGTATGTCGAGGTGGCGTGTACGGTGGGAGGCCTATATAAGCAGAGCTC
GTTTAGTGAACCGTCAGATCGCGAGCTCTCTGGCTAACTAGAGAACCCACTGCTTACTGGCTTATCGAAA
TTAATACGACTCACTATAGGGAGACCCAAGCTGTTCGAAGCGGAATTCACCATGACTAGTTGGCTGTGGC
TGGTGCTGCTGCTGCTGTGCCTGGCCGGCAACGTGCAGGCCGCTAGTATCATCCCCGTGGAGGAGGAGAA
CCCCGACTTCTGGAACAGAGAGGCCGCCGAGGCCCTGGGCGCCGCCAAGAAGCTGCAGCCCGCCCAGACC
GCCGCCAAGAACCTGATCATCTTCCTGGGCGACGGCATGGGCGTGAGCACCGTGACCGCCGCCAGAATCC
TGAAGGGCCAGAAGAAGGACAAGCTGGGCCCCGAGATCCCCCTGGCCATGGACAGATTCCCCTACGTGGC
CCTGAGCAAGACCTACAACGTGGACAAGCACGTGCCCGACAGCGGCGCCACCGCCACCGCCTACCTGTGC
GGCGTGAAGGGCAACTTCCAGACCATCGGCCTGAGCGCCGCCGCCAGATTCAACCAGTGCAACACCACCA
GAGGCAACGAGGTGATCAGCGTGATGAACAGAGCCAAGAAGGCCGGCAAGAGCGTGGGCGTGGTGACCAC
CACCAGAGTGCAGCACGCCAGCCCCGCCGGCACCTACGCCCACACCGTGAACAGAAACTGGTACAGCGAC
GCCGACGTGCCCGCCAGCGCCAGACAGGAGGGCTGCCAGGACATCGCCACCCAGCTGATCAGCAACATGG
ACATCGACGTGATCCTGGGCGGCGGCAGAAAGTACATGTTCAGAATGGGCACCCCCGACCCCGAGTACCC
CGACGACTACAGCCAGGGCGGCACCAGACTGGACGGCAAGAACCTGGTGCAGGAGTGGCTGGCCAAGAGA
CAGGGCGCCAGATACGTGTGGAACAGAACCGAGCTGATGCAGGCCAGCCTGGACCCCAGCGTGACCCACC
TGATGGGCCTGTTCGAGCCCGGCGACATGAAGTACGAGATCCACAGAGACAGCACCCTGGACCCCAGCCT
GATGGAGATGACCGAGGCCGCCCTGAGACTGCTGAGCAGAAACCCCAGAGGCTTCTTCCTGTTCGTGGAG
GGCGGCAGAATCGACCACGGCCACCACGAGAGCAGAGCCTACAGAGCCCTGACCGAGACCATCATGTTCG
ACGACGCCATCGAGAGAGCCGGCCAGCTGACCAGCGAGGAGGACACCCTGAGCCTGGTGACCGCCGACCA
CAGCCACGTGTTCAGCTTCGGCGGCTACCCCCTGAGAGGCAGCAGCATCTTCGGCCTGGCCCCCGGCAAG
GCCAGAGACAGAAAGGCCTACACCGTGCTGCTGTACGGCAACGGCCCCGGCTACGTGCTGAAGGACGGCG
CCAGACCCGACGTGACCGAGAGCGAGAGCGGCAGCCCCGAGTACAGACAGCAGAGCGCCGTGCCCCTGGA
CGAGGAGACCCACGCCGGCGAGGACGTGGCCGTGTTCGCCAGAGGCCCCCAGGCCCACCTGGTGCACGGC
GTGCAGGAGCAGACCTTCATCGCCCACGTGATGGCCTTCGCCGCCTGCCTGGAGCCCTACACCGCCTGCG
ACCTGGCCCCCCCCGCCGGCACCACCGACGCCGCCCACCCCGGCTACAGCAGAGTGGGCGCCGCCGGCAG
ATTCGAGCAGACCGCTAGTGGTGGTTCTGGTGGAAGCGGAGCTACTAACTTCAGCCTGCTGAAGCAGGCT
GGTGACGTGGAGGAGAACCCTGGACCTGCTAGTGCGCGTAAGGTCGATCTCACCTCCTGCGATCGCGAGC
CGATCCACATCCCCGGCAGCATTCAGCCGTGCGGCTGCCTGCTTGCCTGCGACGCGCAGGCGGTGCGGAT
CACGCGCATTACGGAAAATGCCGGCGCGTTCTTTGGACGCGAAACTCCGCGGGTCGGTGAGCTACTCGCC
GATTACTTCGGCGAGACCGAAGCCCATGCGCTGCGCAACGCACTGGCGCAGTCCTCCGATCCAAAGCGAC
CGGCGCTGATCTTCGGTTGGCGCGACGGCCTGACCGGCCGCACCTTCGACATCTCACTGCATCGCCATGA
CGGTACATCGATCATCGAGTTCGAGCCTGCGGCGGCCGAACAGGCCGACAATCCGCTGCGGCTGACGCGG
CAGATCATCGCGCGCACCAAAGAACTGAAGTCGCTCGAAGAGATGGCCGCACGGGTGCCGCGCTATCTGC
AGGCGATGCTCGGCTATCACCGCGTGATGTTGTACCGCTTCGCGGACGACGGCTCCGGGATGGTGATCGG
CGAGGCGAAGCGCAGCGACCTCGAGAGCTTTCTCGGTCAGCACTTTCCGGCGTCGCTGGTCCCGCAGCAG
GCGCGGCTACTGTACTTGAAGAACGCGATCCGCGTGGTCTCGGATTCGCGCGGCATCAGCAGCCGGATCG
TGCCCGAGCACGACGCCTCCGGCGCCGCGCTCGATCTGTCGTTCGCGCACCTGCGCAGCATCTCGCCCTG
CCATCTCGAATTTCTGCGGAACATGGGCGTCAGCGCCTCGATGTCGCTGTCGATCATCATTGACGGCACG
CTATGGGGATTGATCATCTGTCATCATTACGAGCCGCGTGCCGTGCCGATGGCGCAGCGCGTCGCGGCCG
AAATGTTCGCCGACTTCTTATCGCTGCACTTCACCGCCGCCCACCACCAACGCGCTAGCGGATCCACCGG
TGTCTAGAAAGCTTTGAGGCCGGCCTGCAGGGATCAGCCTCGACTGTGCCTTCTAGTTGCCAGCCATCTG
TTGTTTGCCCCTCCCCCGTGCCTTCCTTGACCCTGGAAGGTGCCACTCCCACTGTCCTTTCCTAATAAAA
TGAGGAAATTGCATCGCATTGTCTGAGTAGGTGTCATTCTATTCTGGGGGGTGGGGTGGGGCAGGACAGC
AAGGGGGAGGATTGGGAAGACAATAGCAGGCATGCTGGGGATGCGGTGGGCTCTATGGCTTCTGAGGCGG
AAAGAACCAGCTGGGGCTCTAGGGGGTATCCCC
[124 nt withheld, positions 5564-5687]
C
[91 nt withheld, positions 5689-5779]
A
[49 nt withheld, positions 5781-5829]
CCTTTGACGTTGGAGTCCACGTTCTTT
[37 nt withheld, positions 5857-5893]
ACCCTATCTCGGTCTATTCTTTTGATTTATAAGGGATTTTGCCGATTTCGGCCTATTGGTTAAAAAATGA
GCTGATTTAACAAAAATTTAACGCGAATTAATTCTGTGGAATGTGTGTCAGTTAGGGTGTGGAAAGTCCC
CAGGCTCCCCAGCAGGCAGAAGTATGCAAAGCATGCATCTCAATTAGTCAGCAACCAGGTGTGGAAAGTC
CCCAGGCTCCCCAGCAGGCAGAAGTATGCAAAGCATGCATCTCAATTAGTCAGCAACCATAGTCCCGCCC
CTAACTCCGCCCATCCCGCCCCTAACTCCGCCCAGTTCCGCCCATTCTCCGCCCCATGGCTGACTAATTT
TTTTTATTTATGCAGAGGCCGAGGCCGCCTCTGCCTCTGAGCTATTCCAGAAGTAGTGAGGAGGCTTTTT
TGGAGGCCTAGGCTTTTGCAAAAAGCTCCCGGGAGCTTGTATATCCATTTTCGGATCTGATCAAGAGACA
GGATGAGGATCGTTTCGCATGATTGAACAAGATGGATTGCACGCAGGTTCTCCGGCCGCTTGGGTGGAGA
GGCTATTCGGCTATGACTGGGCACAACAGACAATCGGCTGCTCTGATGCCGCCGTGTTCCGGCTGTCAGC
GCAGGGGCGCCCGGTTCTTTTTGTCAAGACCGACCTGTCCGGTGCCCTGAATGAACTGCAGGACGAGGCA
GCGCGGCTATCGTGGCTGGCCACGACGGGCGTTCCTTGCGCAGCTGTGCTCGACGTTGTCACTGAAGCGG
GAAGGGACTGGCTGCTATTGGGCGAAGTGCCGGGGCAGGATCTCCTGTCATCTCACCTTGCTCCTGCCGA
GAAAGTATCCATCATGGCTGATGCAATGCGGCGGCTGCATACGCTTGATCCGGCTACCTGCCCATTCGAC
CACCAAGCGAAACATCGCATCGAGCGAGCACGTACTCGGATGGAAGCCGGTCTTGTCGATCAGGATGATC
TGGACGAAGAGCATCAGGGGCTCGCGCCAGCCGAACTGTTCGCCAGGCTCAAGGCGCGCATGCCCGACGG
CGAGGATCTCGTCGTGACCCATGGCGATGCCTGCTTGCCGAATATCATGGTGGAAAATGGCCGCTTTTCT
GGATTCATCGACTGTGGCCGGCTGGGTGTGGCGGACCGCTATCAGGACATAGCGTTGGCTACCCGTGATA
TTGCTGAAGAGCTTGGCGGCGAATGGGCTGACCGCTTCCTCGTGCTTTACGGTATCGCCGCTCCCGATTC
GCAGCGCATCGCCTTCTATCGCCTTCTTGACGAGTTCTTCTGAGCGGGACTCTGGGGTTCGAAATGACCG
ACCAAGCGACGCCCAACCTGCCATCACGAGATTTCGATTCCACCGCCGCCTTCTATGAAAGGTTGGGCTT
CGGAATCGTTTTCCGGGACGCCGGCTGGATGATCCTCCAGCGCGGGGATCTCATGCTGGAGTTCTTCGCC
CACCCCAACTTGTTTATTGCAGCTTATAATGGTTACAAATAAAGCAATAGCATCACAAATTTCACAAATA
AAGCATTTTTTTCACTGCATTCTAGTTGTGGTTTGTCCAAACTCATCAATGTATCTTATCATGTCTGTAT
ACCGTCGACCTCTAGCT
Features (pLannotate 1.2.2; 19 found; start..end, strand, type, name):
     44..60      -  protein_bind   lac operator: The lac repressor binds to the lac operator to inhibit transcription in E. coli. This inhibition can be relieved by adding lactose or isopropyl-β-D-thiogalactopyranoside (IPTG). lac repressor encoded by lacI
     68..98      -  promoter       lac promoter: promoter for the E. coli lac operon
    113..134     -  protein_bind   CAP binding site: CAP binding activates transcription in the presence of cAMP. E. coli catabolite activator protein
    147..239     -  CDS            lacI (fragment): lac repressor; lacI; The lac repressor binds to the lac operator to inhibit transcription in E. coli. This inhibition can be relieved by adding lactose or isopropyl-β-D-thiogalactopyranoside (IPTG).
    422..1010    -  rep_origin     ori: high-copy-number ColE1/pMB1/pBR322/pUC origin of replication
   1181..2041    -  CDS            AmpR: β-lactamase; bla; confers resistance to ampicillin, carbenicillin, and related antibiotics
   2042..2146    -  promoter       AmpR promoter: bla
   2203..2542    -  promoter       TRE3G BI promoter (fragment): 3rd-generation Tet-responsive bidirectional promoter that can be activated by binding of Tet-On® 3G
   2543..2576    +  LTR            5' LTR (truncated) (fragment): truncated 5' long terminal repeat (LTR) from HIV-1
   2592..2610    +  promoter       T7 promoter: promoter for bacteriophage T7 RNA polymerase
   2708..4192    +  CDS            ALPP (fragment): PPB1_HUMAN - Also known as PLAP. Experimental evidence at protein level: Swiss-Prot protein existence level 1. From Homo sapiens (Human).
   4304..5233    +  CDS            iRFP670: iRFP670 is a basic (constitutively fluorescent) near ir fluorescent protein published in 2013, derived from Rhodopseudomonas palustris CGA009. It has low acid sensitivity. It requires the cofactor biliverdin for fluorescence.
   5294..5518    +  polyA_signal   bGH poly(A) signal: bovine growth hormone polyadenylation signal
   5522..5543    +  promoter       SV40 promoter (fragment): SV40 enhancer and early promoter
   5564..5992    +  rep_origin     f1 ori (sequence partly withheld): f1 bacteriophage origin of replication; arrow indicates direction of (+) strand synthesis
   6006..6335    +  promoter       SV40 promoter: SV40 enhancer and early promoter
   6402..7193    +  CDS            neo: KKA2_KLEPN - Also known as kan, nptII. Experimental evidence at protein level: Swiss-Prot protein existence level 1. Resistance to kanamycin, neomycin, paromomycin, ribostamycin, butirosin and gentamicin B. From Klebsiella pneumoniae.
   7217..7375    +  CDS            ble (fragment): BLE_KLEPN - Experimental evidence at protein level: Swiss-Prot protein existence level 1. Binding protein with a strong affinity to the bleomycin family of antibiotics. Binds to CL990; an antimitotic-antibiotic compound. From Klebsiella pneumoniae.
   7370..7491    +  polyA_signal   SV40 poly(A) signal: SV40 polyadenylation signal
