[The description below was written by a language model from this plasmid's Addgene catalogue record and pLannotate feature annotations shown in this document.]
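Description:
pVH268-Tier1-OTetO7-PCMVmin2-SEAP-p2A-iRFP670 is a mammalian expression plasmid of about 7.5 kb built on pMM1, a pcDNA3.1-derived backbone, and classed as a "Tier-1" vector in the VAMSyB modular plasmid architecture for mammalian synthetic biology. It is propagated in E. coli as a high-copy plasmid through a ColE1/pUC-type origin with β-lactamase (ampicillin) selection, and it also retains an f1 phage origin. For selection in mammalian cells it carries a neomycin phosphotransferase gene driven by the SV40 enhancer/early promoter and terminated by an SV40 polyadenylation signal, which allows G418 selection. Short lac promoter/operator, lacI and ble fragments picked up by the automated annotation appear to be backbone remnants.

The payload is a single tetracycline-responsive reporter unit. Seven tet operator repeats are fused to a minimal CMV promoter (annotated by similarity as a TRE3G-type promoter fragment), so transcription is low on its own and depends on a tetracycline-dependent transactivator. This transactivator is not encoded on the plasmid and must be supplied separately. The promoter drives human placental secreted alkaline phosphatase (SEAP, annotated as an ALPP fragment) joined through a P2A self-cleaving peptide to iRFP670, a near-infrared fluorescent protein that needs biliverdin as cofactor, followed by the bGH polyadenylation signal. The P2A linkage yields two separate proteins from one transcript. Induction can therefore be quantified both from SEAP activity in the culture supernatant and from far-red fluorescence in individual cells. A T7 promoter lies upstream of the coding region. The plasmid serves as a dual-readout reporter for tetracycline-regulated gene circuits.
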