Addgene plasmid #169591: pVH268-Tier1-OTetO7-PCMVmin2-SEAP-p2A-iRFP670
Purpose: Tier-1 vector encoding PTetO7-driven SEAP-p2A-iRFP670 expression (OTetO7-PCMVmin-2-SEAP-p2A-iRFP670-pA).
Depositing lab: Martin Fussenegger. Depositing organization: ETH Zurich (Swiss Federal Institute of Technology). Publication: A versatile plasmid architecture for mammalian synthetic biology (VAMSyB). Haellman V, Strittmatter T, Bertschi A, Stucheli P, Fussenegger M. Metab Eng. 2021 Jul;66:41-50. doi: 10.1016/j.ymben.2021.04.003. Epub 2021 Apr 18. PubMed 33857582.
Backbone
  Vector backbone: pMM1 (pcDNA3.1-based)
  Backbone size w/o insert (bp): 4435
  Vector type: Mammalian Expression
  Selectable markers: Neomycin (select with G418)
Growth in bacteria
  Bacterial resistance: Ampicillin, 100 μg/mL
  Growth temperature: 37°C
  Growth strain: DH5alpha
  Copy number: High Copy
Gene/Insert
  Gene/Insert name: tetracycline-controlled SEAP and iRFP expression (alt name: TetON-SEAP)
  Species: H. sapiens (human)
  Promoter: TetO7-PCMVmin-2
  Cloning method: Restriction Enzyme; 5′ cloning site Unknown (unknown if destroyed)
  Sequencing primers: 5′ AmpStart; 3′ BGH-rev
Terms and licenses: Academic/Nonprofit Terms; Industry Terms: Not Available to Industry
How to cite: pVH268-Tier1-OTetO7-PCMVmin2-SEAP-p2A-iRFP670 was a gift from Martin Fussenegger (Addgene plasmid # 169591 ; http://n2t.net/addgene:169591 ; RRID:Addgene_169591)
